Addgene plasmid #193666: pLKO-Tet-On shYAP1-3
Purpose: Tet inducible knockdown of YAP1
Depositing lab: William Hahn. Depositing organization: Dana-Farber Cancer Institute. Publication: YAP1 and PRDM14 converge to promote cell survival and tumorigenesis. Kim M, Ly SH, Xie Y, Duronio GN, Ford-Roshon D, Hwang JH, Sulahian R, Rennhack JP, So J, Gjoerup O, Talamas JA, Grandclaudon M, Long HW, Doench JG, Sethi NS, Giannakis M, Hahn WC. Dev Cell. 2022 Jan 24;57(2):212-227.e8. doi: 10.1016/j.devcel.2021.12.006. Epub 2022 Jan 5. PubMed 34990589.
Backbone
  Vector backbone: pLKO-Tet-On
  Vector type: Lentiviral
Growth in bacteria
  Bacterial resistance: Ampicillin, 100 μg/mL
  Growth temperature: 37°C
  Growth strain: NEB Stable
  Copy number: High Copy
Gene/Insert
  Gene/Insert name: YAP1
  gRNA/shRNA sequence: CACATTAACGACTAGATTAAA
  Species: H. sapiens (human)
  Entrez Gene: YAP1 (a.k.a. COB1, YAP, YAP-1, YAP2, YAP65, YKI)
  Cloning method: Restriction Enzyme; 5′ cloning site Age1 (unknown if destroyed); 3′ cloning site EcoR1 (unknown if destroyed)
  Sequencing primers: 5′ ggcagggatattcaccattatcgtttcaga
Terms and licenses: Academic/Nonprofit Terms; Industry Terms: Not Available to Industry
How to cite: pLKO-Tet-On shYAP1-3 was a gift from William Hahn (Addgene plasmid # 193666 ; http://n2t.net/addgene:193666 ; RRID:Addgene_193666)
