[The description below was written by a language model from this plasmid's Addgene catalogue record and pLannotate feature annotations shown in this document.]
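Description:
pLKO-Tet-On shYAP1-3 is a 9.1 kb lentiviral transfer plasmid built on the pLKO-Tet-On backbone for doxycycline-inducible knockdown of human YAP1. In bacteria it replicates from a high-copy ColE1/pUC-type origin and is selected with ampicillin through the bla gene. An f1 origin and remnants of the lac region are also annotated. The viral portion has a third-generation, self-inactivating layout. An RSV promoter drives a truncated HIV-1 5' LTR, which is followed by the Ψ packaging signal with a partial gag sequence, the Rev response element and a cPPT/CTS. The cassette ends in a ΔU3 3' LTR, with an SV40 polyadenylation signal and SV40 origin downstream. Because the viral genes are absent or present only as fragments, packaging functions have to be supplied in trans.

The knockdown and its regulator are carried on the same vector. A YAP1-targeting shRNA was cloned between the AgeI and EcoRI sites. This would place it downstream of the H1-2O2 promoter, a human H1 Pol III promoter variant carrying tet operator sequences, although the hairpin itself is not annotated in the feature table. A human PGK promoter followed by a rabbit β-globin intron drives a bicistronic transcript encoding the Tet repressor (tetR), an EMCV IRES and the neomycin phosphotransferase gene. Transduced mammalian cells can therefore be selected with G418 while constitutively producing TetR. TetR bound to the operators blocks shRNA transcription. Adding doxycycline or tetracycline releases the repressor and switches on YAP1 silencing. The "-3" in the name suggests it is one of several YAP1 hairpins in a series. The construct suits the generation of stable cell lines for timed, reversible YAP1 depletion, and the associated publication concerns cell survival and tumorigenesis.
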