Features (pLannotate 1.2.2; 30 found; start..end, strand, type, name):
      1..589     +  rep_origin     ori: high-copy-number ColE1/pMB1/pBR322/pUC origin of replication
    772..864     +  CDS            lacI (fragment): lac repressor; lacI; The lac repressor binds to the lac operator to inhibit transcription in E. coli. This inhibition can be relieved by adding lactose or isopropyl-β-D-thiogalactopyranoside (IPTG).
    877..898     +  protein_bind   CAP binding site: CAP binding activates transcription in the presence of cAMP. E. coli catabolite activator protein
    913..943     +  promoter       lac promoter: promoter for the E. coli lac operon
    951..967     +  protein_bind   lac operator: The lac repressor binds to the lac operator to inhibit transcription in E. coli. This inhibition can be relieved by adding lactose or isopropyl-β-D-thiogalactopyranoside (IPTG). lac repressor encoded by lacI
   1012..1030    +  promoter       T3 promoter: promoter for bacteriophage T3 RNA polymerase
   1058..1284    +  promoter       RSV promoter: Rous sarcoma virus enhancer/promoter
   1285..1465    +  LTR            5' LTR (truncated): truncated 5' long terminal repeat (LTR) from HIV-1
   1512..1637    +  misc_feature   HIV-1 Ψ: packaging signal of human immunodeficiency virus type 1
   1621..1984    +  CDS            HIV-1 gag (fragment): gag protein from human immunodeficiency virus 1; gag
   2130..2363    +  misc_feature   RRE: The Rev response element (RRE) of HIV-1 allows for Rev-dependent mRNA export from the nucleus to the cytoplasm.
   2740..2840    +  CDS            Rev (fragment): human immunodeficiency virus 1 (HIV-1) Rev protein; rev; enhances nuclear export of unspliced and incompletely spliced viral mRNAs
   2881..2975    +  promoter       H1-2O2 promoter: doxycycline-inducible variant of the human H1 RNA promoter (Henriksen et al., 2007)
   3076..3193    +  misc_feature   cPPT/CTS: central polypurine tract and central termination sequence of HIV-1
   3242..3752    +  promoter       hPGK promoter: human phosphoglycerate kinase 1 promoter
   3761..4333    +  intron         β-globin intron: intron from rabbit β-globin gene
   4388..4406    +  promoter       T7 promoter: promoter for bacteriophage T7 RNA polymerase
   4417..5037    +  CDS            tetR: TETR2_ECOLX - Experimental evidence at protein level: Swiss-Prot protein existence level 1. TetR is the repressor of the tetracycline resistance element; its N-terminal region forms a helix-turn-helix structure and binds DNA. Binding of tetracycline to TetR reduces the repressor affinity for the tetracycline resistance gene (tetA) promoter operator sites. From Escherichia coli.
   5183..5645    +  misc_feature   IRES: internal ribosome entry site (IRES) of the encephalomyocarditis virus (EMCV)
   5652..6443    +  CDS            neo: KKA2_KLEPN - Also known as kan, nptII. Experimental evidence at protein level: Swiss-Prot protein existence level 1. Resistance to kanamycin, neomycin, paromomycin, ribostamycin, butirosin and gentamicin B. From Klebsiella pneumoniae.
   6475..6574    -  protein_bind   attL2: mutant version of attL; recombination site for the Gateway® LR reaction LR Clonase™
   6633..6716    +  CDS            nef (fragment): NEF_HV1Z2 - Experimental evidence at protein level: Swiss-Prot protein existence level 1. Extracellular Nef protein targets CD4(+) T-lymphocytes for apoptosis by interacting with CXCR4 surface receptors. From Human immunodeficiency virus type 1 group M subtype D (isolate Z2/CDC-Z34) (HIV-1).
   6718..6951    +  LTR            3' LTR (ΔU3): self-inactivating 3' long terminal repeat (LTR) from HIV-1
   7023..7144    +  polyA_signal   SV40 poly(A) signal: SV40 polyadenylation signal
   7184..7319    +  rep_origin     SV40 ori: SV40 origin of replication
   7340..7358    -  promoter       T7 promoter: promoter for bacteriophage T7 RNA polymerase
   7366..7521    +  CDS            lacZα (fragment): LacZα fragment of β-galactosidase; lacZ fragment
   7526..7954    +  rep_origin     f1 ori (sequence partly withheld): f1 bacteriophage origin of replication; arrow indicates direction of (+) strand synthesis
   8007..8111    +  promoter       AmpR promoter: bla
   8112..8972    +  CDS            AmpR: β-lactamase; bla; confers resistance to ampicillin, carbenicillin, and related antibiotics
>Addgene plasmid #193666 | pLKO-Tet-On shYAP1-3 | addgene full sequence | sequence record 380290 | Addgene NGS Result
TTGAGATCCTTTTTTTCTGCGCGTAATCTGCTGCTTGCAAACAAAAAAACCACCGCTACCAGCGGTGGTT
TGTTTGCCGGATCAAGAGCTACCAACTCTTTTTCCGAAGGTAACTGGCTTCAGCAGAGCGCAGATACCAA
ATACTGTTCTTCTAGTGTAGCCGTAGTTAGGCCACCACTTCAAGAACTCTGTAGCACCGCCTACATACCT
CGCTCTGCTAATCCTGTTACCAGTGGCTGCTGCCAGTGGCGATAAGTCGTGTCTTACCGGGTTGGACTCA
AGACGATAGTTACCGGATAAGGCGCAGCGGTCGGGCTGAACGGGGGGTTCGTGCACACAGCCCAGCTTGG
AGCGAACGACCTACACCGAACTGAGATACCTACAGCGTGAGCTATGAGAAAGCGCCACGCTTCCCGAAGG
GAGAAAGGCGGACAGGTATCCGGTAAGCGGCAGGGTCGGAACAGGAGAGCGCACGAGGGAGCTTCCAGGG
GGAAACGCCTGGTATCTTTATAGTCCTGTCGGGTTTCGCCACCTCTGACTTGAGCGTCGATTTTTGTGAT
GCTCGTCAGGGGGGCGGAGCCTATGGAAAAACGCCAGCAACGCGGCCTTTTTACGGTTCCTGGCCTTTTG
CTGGCCTTTTGCTCACATGTTCTTTCCTGCGTTATCCCCTGATTCTGTGGATAACCGTATTACCGCCTTT
GAGTGAGCTGATACCGCTCGCCGCAGCCGAACGACCGAGCGCAGCGAGTCAGTGAGCGAGGAAGCGGAAG
AGCGCCCAATACGCAAACCGCCTCTCCCCGCGCGTTGGCCGATTCATTAATGCAGCTGGCACGACAGGTT
TCCCGACTGGAAAGCGGGCAGTGAGCGCAACGCAATTAATGTGAGTTAGCTCACTCATTAGGCACCCCAG
GCTTTACACTTTATGCTTCCGGCTCGTATGTTGTGTGGAATTGTGAGCGGATAACAATTTCACACAGGAA
ACAGCTATGACCATGATTACGCCAAGCGCGCAATTAACCCTCACTAAAGGGAACAAAAGCTGGAGCTGCA
AGCTTAATGTAGTCTTATGCAATACTCTTGTAGTCTTGCAACATGGTAACGATGAGTTAGCAACATGCCT
TACAAGGAGAGAAAAAGCACCGTGCATGCCGATTGGTGGAAGTAAGGTGGTACGATCGTGCCTTATTAGG
AAGGCAACAGACGGGTCTGACATGGATTGGACGAACCACTGAATTGCCGCATTGCAGAGATATTGTATTT
AAGTGCCTAGCTCGATACATAAACGGGTCTCTCTGGTTAGACCAGATCTGAGCCTGGGAGCTCTCTGGCT
AACTAGGGAACCCACTGCTTAAGCCTCAATAAAGCTTGCCTTGAGTGCTTCAAGTAGTGTGTGCCCGTCT
GTTGTGTGACTCTGGTAACTAGAGATCCCTCAGACCCTTTTAGTCAGTGTGGAAAATCTCTAGCAGTGGC
GCCCGAACAGGGACTTGAAAGCGAAAGGGAAACCAGAGGAGCTCTCTCGACGCAGGACTCGGCTTGCTGA
AGCGCGCACGGCAAGAGGCGAGGGGCGGCGACTGGTGAGTACGCCAAAAATTTTGACTAGCGGAGGCTAG
AAGGAGAGAGATGGGTGCGAGAGCGTCAGTATTAAGCGGGGGAGAATTAGATCGCGATGGGAAAAAATTC
GGTTAAGGCCAGGGGGAAAGAAAAAATATAAATTAAAACATATAGTATGGGCAAGCAGGGAGCTAGAACG
ATTCGCAGTTAATCCTGGCCTGTTAGAAACATCAGAAGGCTGTAGACAAATACTGGGACAGCTACAACCA
TCCCTTCAGACAGGATCAGAAGAACTTAGATCATTATATAATACAGTAGCAACCCTCTATTGTGTGCATC
AAAGGATAGAGATAAAAGACACCAAGGAAGCTTTAGACAAGATAGAGGAAGAGCAAAACAAAAGTAAGAC
CACCGCACAGCAAGCGGCCGCTGATCTTCAGACCTGGAGGAGGAGATATGAGGGACAATTGGAGAAGTGA
ATTATATAAATATAAAGTAGTAAAAATTGAACCATTAGGAGTAGCACCCACCAAGGCAAAGAGAAGAGTG
GTGCAGAGAGAAAAAAGAGCAGTGGGAATAGGAGCTTTGTTCCTTGGGTTCTTGGGAGCAGCAGGAAGCA
CTATGGGCGCAGCGTCAATGACGCTGACGGTACAGGCCAGACAATTATTGTCTGGTATAGTGCAGCAGCA
GAACAATTTGCTGAGGGCTATTGAGGCGCAACAGCATCTGTTGCAACTCACAGTCTGGGGCATCAAGCAG
CTCCAGGCAAGAATCCTGGCTGTGGAAAGATACCTAAAGGATCAACAGCTCCTGGGGATTTGGGGTTGCT
CTGGAAAACTCATTTGCACCACTGCTGTGCCTTGGAATGCTAGTTGGAGTAATAAATCTCTGGAACAGAT
TTGGAATCACACGACCTGGATGGAGTGGGACAGAGAAATTAACAATTACACAAGCTTAATACACTCCTTA
ATTGAAGAATCGCAAAACCAGCAAGAAAAGAATGAACAAGAATTATTGGAATTAGATAAATGGGCAAGTT
TGTGGAATTGGTTTAACATAACAAATTGGCTGTGGTATATAAAATTATTCATAATGATAGTAGGAGGCTT
GGTAGGTTTAAGAATAGTTTTTGCTGTACTTTCTATAGTGAATAGAGTTAGGCAGGGATATTCACCATTA
TCGTTTCAGACCCACCTCCCAACCCCGAGGGGACCCGACAGGCCCGAAGGAATAGAAGAAGAAGGTGGAG
AGAGAGACAGAGACAGATCCATTCGATTAGTGAACGGATCTCGACGGTATCGATCACGAGACTAGCCTCG
AGCGGCCGCAATATTTGCATGTCGCTATGTGTTCTGGGAAATCACCATAAACGTGAAATCCCTATCAGTG
ATAGAGACTTATAAGTTCCCTATCAGTGATAGAGACACCGGCACATTAACGACTAGATTAAACTCGAGTT
TAATCTAGTCGTTAATGTGTTTTTGAATTCTCGACCTCGAGACAAATGGCAGTATTCATCCACAATTTTA
AAAGAAAAGGGGGGATTGGGGGGTACAGTGCAGGGGAAAGAATAGTAGACATAATAGCAACAGACATACA
AACTAAAGAATTACAAAAACAAATTACAAAAATTCAAAATTTTCGGGTTTATTACAGGGACAGCAGAGAT
CCACTTTGGCCGCGGCTCGAGGGGGTTGGGGTTGCGCCTTTTCCAAGGCAGCCCTGGGTTTGCGCAGGGA
CGCGGCTGCTCTGGGCGTGGTTCCGGGAAACGCAGCGGCGCCGACCCTGGGTCTCGCACATTCTTCACGT
CCGTTCGCAGCGTCACCCGGATCTTCGCCGCTACCCTTGTGGGCCCCCCGGCGACGCTTCCTGCTCCGCC
CCTAAGTCGGGAAGGTTCCTTGCGGTTCGCGGCGTGCCGGACGTGACAAACGGAAGCCGCACGTCTCACT
AGTACCCTCGCAGACGGACAGCGCCAGGGAGCAATGGCAGCGCGCCGACCGCGATGGGCTGTGGCCAATA
GCGGCTGCTCAGCAGGGCGCGCCGAGAGCAGCGGCCGGGAAGGGGCGGTGCGGGAGGCGGGGTGTGGGGC
GGTAGTGTGGGCCCTGTTCCTGCCCGCGCGGTGTTCCGCATTCTGCAAGCCTCCGGAGCGCACGTCGGCA
GTCGGCTCCCTCGTTGACCGAATCACCGACCTCTCTCCCCAGGGGGATCTGTGAGTTTGGGGACCCTTGA
TTGTTCTTTCTTTTTCGCTATTGTAAAATTCATGTTATATGGAGGGGGCAAAGTTTTCAGGGTGTTGTTT
AGAATGGGAAGATGTCCCTTGTATCACCATGGACCCTCATGATAATTTTGTTTCTTTCACTTTCTACTCT
GTTGACAACCATTGTCTCCTCTTATTTTCTTTTCATTTTCTGTAACTTTTTCGTTAAACTTTAGCTTGCA
TTTGTAACGAATTTTTAAATTCACTTTTGTTTATTTGTCAGATTGTAAGTACTTTCTCTAATCACTTTTT
TTTCAAGGCAATCAGGGTATATTATATTGTACTTCAGCACAGTTTTAGAGAACAATTGTTATAATTAAAT
GATAAGGTAGAATATTTCTGCATATAAATTCTGGCTGGCGTGGAAATATTCTTATTGGTAGAAACAACTA
CATCCTGGTCATCATCCTGCCTTTCTCTTTATGGTTACAATGATATACACTGTTTGAGATGAGGATAAAA
TACTCTGAGTCCAAACCGGGCCCCTCTGCTAACCATGTTCATGCCTTCTTCTTTTTCCTACAGCTCCTGG
GCAACGTGCTGGTTATTGTGCTGTCTCATCATTTTGGCAAAGAATTGTAATACGACTCACTATAGGGCGA
ATTGATATGTCTAGATTAGATAAAAGTAAAGTGATTAACAGCGCATTAGAGCTGCTTAATGAGGTCGGAA
TCGAAGGTTTAACAACCCGTAAACTCGCCCAGAAGCTAGGTGTAGAGCAGCCTACATTGTATTGGCATGT
AAAAAATAAGCGGGCTTTGCTCGACGCCTTAGCCATTGAGATGTTAGATAGGCACCATACTCACTTTTGC
CCTTTAGAAGGGGAAAGCTGGCAAGATTTTTTACGTAATAACGCTAAAAGTTTTAGATGTGCTTTACTAA
GTCATCGCGATGGAGCAAAAGTACATTTAGGTACACGGCCTACAGAAAAACAGTATGAAACTCTCGAAAA
TCAATTAGCCTTTTTATGCCAACAAGGTTTTTCACTAGAGAATGCATTATATGCACTCAGCGCTGTGGGG
CATTTTACTTTAGGTTGCGTATTGGAAGATCAAGAGCATCAAGTCGCTAAAGAAGAAAGGGAAACACCTA
CTACTGATAGTATGCCGCCATTATTACGACAAGCTATCGAATTATTTGATCACCAAGGTGCAGAGCCAGC
CTTCTTATTCGGCCTTGAATTGATCATATGCGGATTAGAAAAACAACTTAAATGTGAAAGTGGGTCCGCG
TACAGCGGCTCCCGGGAGTTCTAGGGATCTGCCCCTCTCCCTCCCCCCCCCCTAACGTTACTGGCCGAAG
CCGCTTGGAATAAGGCCGGTGTGCGTTTGTCTATATGTTATTTTCCACCATATTGCCGTCTTTTGGCAAT
GTGAGGGCCCGGAAACCTGGCCCTGTCTTCTTGACGAGCATTCCTAGGGGTCTTTCCCCTCTCGCCAAAG
GAATGCAAGGTCTGTTGAATGTCGTGAAGGAAGCAGTTCCTCTGGAAGCTTCTTGAAGACAAACAACGTC
TGTAGCGACCCTTTGCAGGCAGCGGAACCCCCCACCTGGCGACAGGTGCCTCTGCGGCCAAAAGCCACGT
GTATAAGATACACCTGCAAAGGCGGCACAACCCCAGTGCCACGTTGTGAGTTGGATAGTTGTGGAAAGAG
TCAAATGGCTCTCCTCAAGCGTATTCAACAAGGGGCTGAAGGATGCCCAGAAGGTACCCCATTGTATGGG
ATCTGATCTGGGGCCTCGGTGCACATGCTTTACATGTGTTTAGTCGAGGTTAAAAAAACGTCTAGGCCCC
CCGAACCACGGGGACGTGGTTTTCCTTTGAAAAACACGATGATAAGGATCCATGATTGAACAAGATGGAT
TGCACGCAGGTTCTCCGGCCGCTTGGGTGGAGAGGCTATTCGGCTATGACTGGGCACAACAGACAATCGG
CTGCTCTGATGCCGCCGTGTTCCGGCTGTCAGCGCAGGGGCGCCCGGTTCTTTTTGTCAAGACCGACCTG
TCCGGTGCCCTGAATGAACTGCAGGACGAGGCAGCGCGGCTATCGTGGCTGGCCACGACGGGCGTTCCTT
GCGCAGCTGTGCTCGACGTTGTCACTGAAGCGGGAAGGGACTGGCTGCTATTGGGCGAAGTGCCGGGGCA
GGATCTCCTGTCATCTCACCTTGCTCCTGCCGAGAAAGTATCCATCATGGCTGATGCAATGCGGCGGCTG
CATACGCTTGATCCGGCTACCTGCCCATTCGACCACCAAGCGAAACATCGCATCGAGCGAGCACGTACTC
GGATGGAAGCCGGTCTTGTCGATCAGGATGATCTGGACGAAGAGCATCAGGGGCTCGCGCCAGCCGAACT
GTTCGCCAGGCTCAAGGCGCGCATGCCCGACGGCGAGGATCTCGTCGTGACCCATGGCGATGCCTGCTTG
CCGAATATCATGGTGGAAAATGGCCGCTTTTCTGGATTCATCGACTGTGGCCGGCTGGGTGTGGCGGACC
GCTATCAGGACATAGCGTTGGCTACCCGTGATATTGCTGAAGAGCTTGGCGGCGAATGGGCTGACCGCTT
CCTCGTGCTTTACGGTATCGCCGCTCCCGATTCGCAGCGCATCGCCTTCTATCGCCTTCTTGACGAGTTC
TTCTGAGGTACCTTTTTTAAGGGTGGGCGCGCCGACCCAGCTTTCTTGTACAAAGTTGGCATTATAAGAA
AGCATTGCTTATCAATTTGTTGCAACGAACAGGTCACTATCAGTCAAAATAAAATCATTATTTGCCATCC
AGCTGATATCCGCCCGCCCCACGACCCGCAGCGCCCGACCGAAAGGAGCGCACGACCCCATGCATCGGTA
CCTTTAAGACCAATGACTTACAAGGCAGCTGTAGATCTTAGCCACTTTTTAAAAGAAAAGGGGGGACTGG
AAGGGCTAATTCACTCCCAACGAAGACAAGATCTGCTTTTTGCTTGTACTGGGTCTCTCTGGTTAGACCA
GATCTGAGCCTGGGAGCTCTCTGGCTAACTAGGGAACCCACTGCTTAAGCCTCAATAAAGCTTGCCTTGA
GTGCTTCAAGTAGTGTGTGCCCGTCTGTTGTGTGACTCTGGTAACTAGAGATCCCTCAGACCCTTTTAGT
CAGTGTGGAAAATCTCTAGCAGTAGTAGTTCATGTCATCTTATTATTCAGTATTTATAACTTGCAAAGAA
ATGAATATCAGAGAGTGAGAGGAACTTGTTTATTGCAGCTTATAATGGTTACAAATAAAGCAATAGCATC
ACAAATTTCACAAATAAAGCATTTTTTTCACTGCATTCTAGTTGTGGTTTGTCCAAACTCATCAATGTAT
CTTATCATGTCTGGCTCTAGCTATCCCGCCCCTAACTCCGCCCATCCCGCCCCTAACTCCGCCCAGTTCC
GCCCATTCTCCGCCCCATGGCTGACTAATTTTTTTTATTTATGCAGAGGCCGAGGCCGCCTCGGCCTCTG
AGCTATTCCAGAAGTAGTGAGGAGGCTTTTTTGGAGGCCTAGGGACGTACCCAATTCGCCCTATAGTGAG
TCGTATTACGCGCGCTCACTGGCCGTCGTTTTACAACGTCGTGACTGGGAAAACCCTGGCGTTACCCAAC
TTAATCGCCTTGCAGCACATCCCCCTTTCGCCAGCTGGCGTAATAGCGAAGAGGCCCGCACCGATCGCCC
TTCCCAACAGTTGCGCAGCCTGAATGGCGAATGGG
[124 nt withheld, positions 7526-7649]
C
[91 nt withheld, positions 7651-7741]
A
[49 nt withheld, positions 7743-7791]
CCTTTGACGTTGGAGTCCACGTTCTTT
[37 nt withheld, positions 7819-7855]
ACCCTATCTCGGTCTATTCTTTTGATTTATAAGGGATTTTGCCGATTTCGGCCTATTGGTTAAAAAATGA
GCTGATTTAACAAAAATTTAACGCGAATTTTAACAAAATATTAACGCTTACAATTTAGGTGGCACTTTTC
GGGGAAATGTGCGCGGAACCCCTATTTGTTTATTTTTCTAAATACATTCAAATATGTATCCGCTCATGAG
ACAATAACCCTGATAAATGCTTCAATAATATTGAAAAAGGAAGAGTATGAGTATTCAACATTTCCGTGTC
GCCCTTATTCCCTTTTTTGCGGCATTTTGCCTTCCTGTTTTTGCTCACCCAGAAACGCTGGTGAAAGTAA
AAGATGCTGAAGATCAGTTGGGTGCACGAGTGGGTTACATCGAACTGGATCTCAACAGCGGTAAGATCCT
TGAGAGTTTTCGCCCCGAAGAACGTTTTCCAATGATGAGCACTTTTAAAGTTCTGCTATGTGGCGCGGTA
TTATCCCGTATTGACGCCGGGCAAGAGCAACTCGGTCGCCGCATACACTATTCTCAGAATGACTTGGTTG
AGTACTCACCAGTCACAGAAAAGCATCTTACGGATGGCATGACAGTAAGAGAATTATGCAGTGCTGCCAT
AACCATGAGTGATAACACTGCGGCCAACTTACTTCTGACAACGATCGGAGGACCGAAGGAGCTAACCGCT
TTTTTGCACAACATGGGGGATCATGTAACTCGCCTTGATCGTTGGGAACCGGAGCTGAATGAAGCCATAC
CAAACGACGAGCGTGACACCACGATGCCTGTAGCAATGGCAACAACGTTGCGCAAACTATTAACTGGCGA
ACTACTTACTCTAGCTTCCCGGCAACAATTAATAGACTGGATGGAGGCGGATAAAGTTGCAGGACCACTT
CTGCGCTCGGCCCTTCCGGCTGGCTGGTTTATTGCTGATAAATCTGGAGCCGGTGAGCGTGGGTCTCGCG
GTATCATTGCAGCACTGGGGCCAGATGGTAAGCCCTCCCGTATCGTAGTTATCTACACGACGGGGAGTCA
GGCAACTATGGATGAACGAAATAGACAGATCGCTGAGATAGGTGCCTCACTGATTAAGCATTGGTAACTG
TCAGACCAAGTTTACTCATATATACTTTAGATTGATTTAAAACTTCATTTTTAATTTAAAAGGATCTAGG
TGAAGATCCTTTTTGATAATCTCATGACCAAAATCCCTTAACGTGAGTTTTCGTTCCACTGAGCGTCAGA
CCCCGTAGAAAAGATCAAAGGATCTTC
